>Addgene plasmid #219074 | SFFV-LHX6-Brd 104 | addgene full sequence | sequence record 448897 | Addgene NGS Result
ATTTATGCAGAGGCCGAGGCCGCCTCGGCCTCTGAGCTATTCCAGAAGTAGTGAGGAGGCTTTTTTGGAG
GCCTAGGGACGTACCCAATTCGCCCTATAGTGAGTCGTATTACGCGCGCTCACTGGCCGTCGTTTTACAA
CGTCGTGACTGGGAAAACCCTGGCGTTACCCAACTTAATCGCCTTGCAGCACATCCCCCTTTCGCCAGCT
GGCGTAATAGCGAAGAGGCCCGCACCGATCGCCCTTCCCAACAGTTGCGCAGCCTGAATGGCGAATGGG
[124 nt withheld, positions 280-403]
C
[91 nt withheld, positions 405-495]
A
[49 nt withheld, positions 497-545]
CCTTTGACGTTGGAGTCCACGTTCTTT
[37 nt withheld, positions 573-609]
ACCCTATCTCGGTCTATTCTTTTGATTTATAAGGGATTTTGCCGATTTCGGCCTATTGGTTAAAAAATGA
GCTGATTTAACAAAAATTTAACGCGAATTTTAACAAAATATTAACGCTTACAATTTAGGTGGCACTTTTC
GGGGAAATGTGCGCGGAACCCCTATTTGTTTATTTTTCTAAATACATTCAAATATGTATCCGCTCATGAG
ACAATAACCCTGATAAATGCTTCAATAATATTGAAAAAGGAAGAGTATGAGTATTCAACATTTCCGTGTC
GCCCTTATTCCCTTTTTTGCGGCATTTTGCCTTCCTGTTTTTGCTCACCCAGAAACGCTGGTGAAAGTAA
AAGATGCTGAAGATCAGTTGGGTGCACGAGTGGGTTACATCGAACTGGATCTCAACAGCGGTAAGATCCT
TGAGAGTTTTCGCCCCGAAGAACGTTTTCCAATGATGAGCACTTTTAAAGTTCTGCTATGTGGCGCGGTA
TTATCCCGTATTGACGCCGGGCAAGAGCAACTCGGTCGCCGCATACACTATTCTCAGAATGACTTGGTTG
AGTACTCACCAGTCACAGAAAAGCATCTTACGGATGGCATGACAGTAAGAGAATTATGCAGTGCTGCCAT
AACCATGAGTGATAACACTGCGGCCAACTTACTTCTGACAACGATCGGAGGACCGAAGGAGCTAACCGCT
TTTTTGCACAACATGGGGGATCATGTAACTCGCCTTGATCGTTGGGAACCGGAGCTGAATGAAGCCATAC
CAAACGACGAGCGTGACACCACGATGCCTGTAGCAATGGCAACAACGTTGCGCAAACTATTAACTGGCGA
ACTACTTACTCTAGCTTCCCGGCAACAATTAATAGACTGGATGGAGGCGGATAAAGTTGCAGGACCACTT
CTGCGCTCGGCCCTTCCGGCTGGCTGGTTTATTGCTGATAAATCTGGAGCCGGTGAGCGTGGGTCTCGCG
GTATCATTGCAGCACTGGGGCCAGATGGTAAGCCCTCCCGTATCGTAGTTATCTACACGACGGGGAGTCA
GGCAACTATGGATGAACGAAATAGACAGATCGCTGAGATAGGTGCCTCACTGATTAAGCATTGGTAACTG
TCAGACCAAGTTTACTCATATATACTTTAGATTGATTTAAAACTTCATTTTTAATTTAAAAGGATCTAGG
TGAAGATCCTTTTTGATAATCTCATGACCAAAATCCCTTAACGTGAGTTTTCGTTCCACTGAGCGTCAGA
CCCCGTAGAAAAGATCAAAGGATCTTCTTGAGATCCTTTTTTTCTGCGCGTAATCTGCTGCTTGCAAACA
AAAAAACCACCGCTACCAGCGGTGGTTTGTTTGCCGGATCAAGAGCTACCAACTCTTTTTCCGAAGGTAA
CTGGCTTCAGCAGAGCGCAGATACCAAATACTGTTCTTCTAGTGTAGCCGTAGTTAGGCCACCACTTCAA
GAACTCTGTAGCACCGCCTACATACCTCGCTCTGCTAATCCTGTTACCAGTGGCTGCTGCCAGTGGCGAT
AAGTCGTGTCTTACCGGGTTGGACTCAAGACGATAGTTACCGGATAAGGCGCAGCGGTCGGGCTGAACGG
GGGGTTCGTGCACACAGCCCAGCTTGGAGCGAACGACCTACACCGAACTGAGATACCTACAGCGTGAGCT
ATGAGAAAGCGCCACGCTTCCCGAAGGGAGAAAGGCGGACAGGTATCCGGTAAGCGGCAGGGTCGGAACA
GGAGAGCGCACGAGGGAGCTTCCAGGGGGAAACGCCTGGTATCTTTATAGTCCTGTCGGGTTTCGCCACC
TCTGACTTGAGCGTCGATTTTTGTGATGCTCGTCAGGGGGGCGGAGCCTATGGAAAAACGCCAGCAACGC
GGCCTTTTTACGGTTCCTGGCCTTTTGCTGGCCTTTTGCTCACATGTTCTTTCCTGCGTTATCCCCTGAT
TCTGTGGATAACCGTATTACCGCCTTTGAGTGAGCTGATACCGCTCGCCGCAGCCGAACGACCGAGCGCA
GCGAGTCAGTGAGCGAGGAAGCGGAAGAGCGCCCAATACGCAAACCGCCTCTCCCCGCGCGTTGGCCGAT
TCATTAATGCAGCTGGCACGACAGGTTTCCCGACTGGAAAGCGGGCAGTGAGCGCAACGCAATTAATGTG
AGTTAGCTCACTCATTAGGCACCCCAGGCTTTACACTTTATGCTTCCGGCTCGTATGTTGTGTGGAATTG
TGAGCGGATAACAATTTCACACAGGAAACAGCTATGACCATGATTACGCCAAGCGCGCAATTAACCCTCA
CTAAAGGGAACAAAAGCTGGAGCTGCAAGCTTAATGTAGTCTTATGCAATACTCTTGTAGTCTTGCAACA
TGGTAACGATGAGTTAGCAACATGCCTTACAAGGAGAGAAAAAGCACCGTGCATGCCGATTGGTGGAAGT
AAGGTGGTACGATCGTGCCTTATTAGGAAGGCAACAGACGGGTCTGACATGGATTGGACGAACCACTGAA
TTGCCGCATTGCAGAGATATTGTATTTAAGTGCCTAGCTCGATACATAAACGGGTCTCTCTGGTTAGACC
AGATCTGAGCCTGGGAGCTCTCTGGCTAACTAGGGAACCCACTGCTTAAGCCTCAATAAAGCTTGCCTTG
AGTGCTTCAAGTAGTGTGTGCCCGTCTGTTGTGTGACTCTGGTAACTAGAGATCCCTCAGACCCTTTTAG
TCAGTGTGGAAAATCTCTAGCAGTGGCGCCCGAACAGGGACTTGAAAGCGAAAGGGAAACCAGAGGAGCT
CTCTCGACGCAGGACTCGGCTTGCTGAAGCGCGCACGGCAAGAGGCGAGGGGCGGCGACTGGTGAGTACG
CCAAAAATTTTGACTAGCGGAGGCTAGAAGGAGAGAGATGGGTGCGAGAGCGTCAGTATTAAGCGGGGGA
GAATTAGATCGCGATGGGAAAAAATTCGGTTAAGGCCAGGGGGAAAGAAAAAATATAAATTAAAACATAT
AGTATGGGCAAGCAGGGAGCTAGAACGATTCGCAGTTAATCCTGGCCTGTTAGAAACATCAGAAGGCTGT
AGACAAATACTGGGACAGCTACAACCATCCCTTCAGACAGGATCAGAAGAACTTAGATCATTATATAATA
CAGTAGCAACCCTCTATTGTGTGCATCAAAGGATAGAGATAAAAGACACCAAGGAAGCTTTAGACAAGAT
AGAGGAAGAGCAAAACAAAAGTAAGACCACCGCACAGCAAGCGGCCGCTGATCTTCAGACCTGGAGGAGG
AGATATGAGGGACAATTGGAGAAGTGAATTATATAAATATAAAGTAGTAAAAATTGAACCATTAGGAGTA
GCACCCACCAAGGCAAAGAGAAGAGTGGTGCAGAGAGAAAAAAGAGCAGTGGGAATAGGAGCTTTGTTCC
TTGGGTTCTTGGGAGCAGCAGGAAGCACTATGGGCGCAGCGTCAATGACGCTGACGGTACAGGCCAGACA
ATTATTGTCTGGTATAGTGCAGCAGCAGAACAATTTGCTGAGGGCTATTGAGGCGCAACAGCATCTGTTG
CAACTCACAGTCTGGGGCATCAAGCAGCTCCAGGCAAGAATCCTGGCTGTGGAAAGATACCTAAAGGATC
AACAGCTCCTGGGGATTTGGGGTTGCTCTGGAAAACTCATTTGCACCACTGCTGTGCCTTGGAATGCTAG
TTGGAGTAATAAATCTCTGGAACAGATTTGGAATCACACGACCTGGATGGAGTGGGACAGAGAAATTAAC
AATTACACAAGCTTAATACACTCCTTAATTGAAGAATCGCAAAACCAGCAAGAAAAGAATGAACAAGAAT
TATTGGAATTAGATAAATGGGCAAGTTTGTGGAATTGGTTTAACATAACAAATTGGCTGTGGTATATAAA
ATTATTCATAATGATAGTAGGAGGCTTGGTAGGTTTAAGAATAGTTTTTGCTGTACTTTCTATAGTGAAT
AGAGTTAGGCAGGGATATTCACCATTATCGTTTCAGACCCACCTCCCAACCCCGAGGGGACCCGACAGGC
CCGAAGGAATAGAAGAAGAAGGTGGAGAGAGAGACAGAGACAGATCCATTCGATTAGTGAACGGATCTCG
ACGGTATCGGTTAACTTTTAAAAGAAAAGGGGGGATTGGGGGGTACAGTGCAGGGGAAAGAATAGTAGAC
ATAATAGCAACAGACATACAAACTAAAGAATTACAAAAACAAATTACAAAAATTCAAAATTTTATCGATC
ACGAGACTAGCCTCGAGCTGGCTGCAGTAACGCCATTTTGCAAGGCATGGAAAAATACCAAACCAAGAAT
AGAGAAGTTCAGATCAAGGGCGGGTACATGAAAATAGCTAACGTTGGGCCAAACAGGATATCTGCGGTGA
GCAGTTTCGGCCCCGGCCCGGGGCCAAGAACAGATGGTCACCGCAGTTTCGGCCCCGGCCCGAGGCCAAG
AACAGATGGTCCCCAGATATGGCCCAACCCTCAGCAGTTTCTTAAGACCCATCAGATGTTTCCAGGCTCC
CCCAAGGACCTGAAATGACCCTGCGCCTTATTTGAATTAACCAATCAGCCTGCTTCTCGCTTCTGTTCGC
GCGCTTCTGCTTCCCGAGCTCTATAAAAGAGCTCACAACCCCTCACTCGGCGCGCCAGTCCTCCGACAGA
CTGAGTCGGCCGGTCGAATCAAGCTTATCGATACCGTCGACGGATCCGCTAGCCCGCGGTTCGAAATGGC
CCAGCCAGGGTCCGGCTGCAAAGCGACCACCCGCTGTCTTGAAGGGACCGCGCCGCCCGCCATGGCTCAG
TCTGACGCCGAGGCCCTGGCAGGAGCTCTGGACAAGGACGAGGGTCAGGCCTCCCCATGTACGCCCAGCA
CGCCATCTGTCTGCTCACCGCCCTCTGCCGCCTCCTCCGTGCCGTCTGCAGGCAAGAACATCTGCTCCAG
CTGCGGCCTCGAGATCCTGGACCGATATCTGCTCAAGGTCAACAACCTCATCTGGCACGTGCGGTGCCTC
GAGTGCTCCGTGTGTCGCACGTCGCTGAGGCAGCAGAACAGCTGCTACATCAAGAACAAGGAGATCTTCT
GCAAGATGGACTACTTCAGCCGATTCGGGACCAAGTGTGCCCGGTGCGGCCGACAGATCTACGCCAGCGA
CTGGGTGCGGAGAGCTCGCGGCAACGCCTACCACCTGGCCTGCTTCGCCTGCTTCTCGTGCAAGCGCCAG
CTGTCCACTGGTGAGGAGTTCGGCCTGGTCGAGGAGAAGGTGCTCTGCCGCATCCACTACGACACCATGA
TTGAGAACCTCAAGAGGGCCGCCGAGAACGGGAACGGCCTCACGTTGGAGGGGGCAGTGCCCTCGGAACA
GGACAGTCAACCCAAGCCGGCCAAGCGCGCGCGGACGTCCTTCACCGCGGAACAGCTGCAGGTTATGCAG
GCGCAGTTCGCGCAGGACAACAACCCCGACGCTCAGACGCTGCAGAAGCTGGCGGACATGACGGGCCTCA
GCCGGAGAGTCATCCAGGTGTGGTTTCAAAACTGCCGGGCGCGTCATAAAAAGCACACGCCGCAACACCC
AGTGCCGCCCTCGGGGGCGCCCCCGTCCCGCCTTCCCTCCGCCCTGTCCGACGACATCCACTACACCCCG
TTCAGCAGCCCCGAGCGGGCGCGCATGGTCACCCTGCACGGCTACATTGAGAGTCAGGTACAGTGCGGGC
AGGTGCACTGCCGGCTGCCTTACACCGCACCCCCCGTCCACCTCAAAGCCGATATGGATGGGCCGCTCTC
CAACCGGGGTGAGAAGGTCATCCTTTTTCAGTACTAAACCGGTCGGATCCCCCGGGCTGCAGGAATTCGA
GCATCTTACCGCCATTTATTCCCATATTTGTTCTGTTTTTCTTGATTTGGGTATACATTTAAATGTTAAT
AAAACAAAATGGTGGGGCAATCATTTACATTTTTAGGGATATGTAATTACTAGTTCAGGTGTATTGCCAC
AAGACAAACATGTTAAGAAACTTTCCCGTTATTTACGCTCTGTTCCTGTTAATCAACCTCTGGATTACAA
AATTTGTGAAAGATTGACTGATATTCTTAACTATGTTGCTCCTTTTACGCTGTGTGGATATGCTGCTTTA
ATGCCTCTGTATCATGCTATTGCTTCCCGTACGGCTTTCGTTTTCTCCTCCTTGTATAAATCCTGGTTGC
TGTCTCTTTATGAGGAGTTGTGGCCCGTTGTCCGTCAACGTGGCGTGGTGTGCTCTGTGTTTGCTGACGC
AACCCCCACTGGCTGGGGCATTGCCACCACCTGTCAACTCCTTTCTGGGACTTTCGCTTTCCCCCTCCCG
ATCGCCACGGCAGAACTCATCGCCGCCTGCCTTGCCCGCTGCTGGACAGGGGCTAGGTTGCTGGGCACTG
ATAATTCCGTGGTGTTGTCGGGGAAGCTGACGTCCTTTGCAATTCGATATCAAGCTGTACCTTCTAGATG
TACAGGCATATTAGCGCTTCTAGACCAATGACTTACAAGGCAGCTGTAGATCTTAGCCACTTTTTAAAAG
AAAAGGGGGGACTGGAAGGGCTAATTCACTCCCAACGAAGACAAGATCTGCTTTTTGCTTGTACTGGGTC
TCTCTGGTTAGACCAGATCTGAGCCTGGGAGCTCTCTGGCTAACTAGGGAACCCACTGCTTAAGCCTCAA
TAAAGCTTGCCTTGAGTGCTTCAAGTAGTGTGTGCCCGTCTGTTGTGTGACTCTGGTAACTAGAGATCCC
TCAGACCCTTTTAGTCAGTGTGGAAAATCTCTAGCAGTAGTAGTTCATGTCATCTTATTATTCAGTATTT
ATAACTTGCAAAGAAATGAATATCAGAGAGTGAGAGGAACTTGTTTATTGCAGCTTATAATGGTTACAAA
TAAAGCAATAGCATCACAAATTTCACAAATAAAGCATTTTTTTCACTGCATTCTAGTTGTGGTTTGTCCA
AACTCATCAATGTATCTTATCATGTCTGGCTCTAGCTATCCCGCCCCTAACTCCGCCCATCCCGCCCCTA
ACTCCGCCCAGTTCCGCCCATTCTCCGCCCCATGGCTGACTAATTTTTTTT
Features (pLannotate 1.2.2; 29 found; start..end, strand, type, name):
     94..112     -  promoter       T7 promoter: promoter for bacteriophage T7 RNA polymerase
    120..275     +  CDS            lacZα (fragment): LacZα fragment of β-galactosidase; lacZ fragment
    280..708     +  rep_origin     f1 ori (sequence partly withheld): f1 bacteriophage origin of replication; arrow indicates direction of (+) strand synthesis
    761..865     +  promoter       AmpR promoter: bla
    866..1726    +  CDS            AmpR: β-lactamase; bla; confers resistance to ampicillin, carbenicillin, and related antibiotics
   1897..2485    +  rep_origin     ori: high-copy-number ColE1/pMB1/pBR322/pUC origin of replication
   2668..2760    +  CDS            lacI (fragment): lac repressor; lacI; The lac repressor binds to the lac operator to inhibit transcription in E. coli. This inhibition can be relieved by adding lactose or isopropyl-β-D-thiogalactopyranoside (IPTG).
   2773..2794    +  protein_bind   CAP binding site: CAP binding activates transcription in the presence of cAMP. E. coli catabolite activator protein
   2809..2839    +  promoter       lac promoter: promoter for the E. coli lac operon
   2847..2863    +  protein_bind   lac operator: The lac repressor binds to the lac operator to inhibit transcription in E. coli. This inhibition can be relieved by adding lactose or isopropyl-β-D-thiogalactopyranoside (IPTG). lac repressor encoded by lacI
   2908..2926    +  promoter       T3 promoter: promoter for bacteriophage T3 RNA polymerase
   2954..3180    +  promoter       RSV promoter: Rous sarcoma virus enhancer/promoter
   3181..3361    +  LTR            5' LTR (truncated): truncated 5' long terminal repeat (LTR) from HIV-1
   3408..3533    +  misc_feature   HIV-1 Ψ: packaging signal of human immunodeficiency virus type 1
   3517..3880    +  CDS            HIV-1 gag (fragment): gag protein from human immunodeficiency virus 1; gag
   4026..4259    +  misc_feature   RRE: The Rev response element (RRE) of HIV-1 allows for Rev-dependent mRNA export from the nucleus to the cytoplasm.
   4636..4736    +  CDS            Rev (fragment): human immunodeficiency virus 1 (HIV-1) Rev protein; rev; enhances nuclear export of unspliced and incompletely spliced viral mRNAs
   4755..4872    +  misc_feature   cPPT/CTS: central polypurine tract and central termination sequence of HIV-1
   4906..5307    +  promoter       SFFV promoter: spleen focus-forming virus long terminal repeat (LTR) promoter
   5317..5340    +  misc_feature   MCS (fragment): pBluescript multiple cloning site
   5365..6453    +  CDS            LHX6: LHX6_HUMAN - Also known as LHX6.1. Experimental evidence at protein level: Swiss-Prot protein existence level 1. Probable transcription factor required for the expression of a subset of genes involved in interneurons migration and development. Functions in the specification of cortical interneuron subtypes and in the migration of GABAergic interneuron precursors from the subpallium to the cerebral cortex (By similarity). From Homo sapiens (Human).
   6464..6489    +  misc_feature   MCS (fragment): pBluescript multiple cloning site
   6489..6548    +  CDS            S (fragment): HBSAG_WHV6 - Experimental evidence at transcript level: Swiss-Prot protein existence level 2. The middle envelope protein plays an important role in the budding of the virion. It is involved in the induction of budding in a nucleocapsid independent way. In this process the majority of envelope proteins bud to form subviral lipoprotein particles of 22 nm of diameter that do not contain a nucleocapsid (By similarity). From Woodchuck hepatitis B virus (isolate w64/pWS23) (WHV).
   6680..7083    +  misc_feature   WPRE: woodchuck hepatitis virus posttranscriptional regulatory element
   7141..7200    +  CDS            nef (fragment): NEF_HV1Z2 - Experimental evidence at protein level: Swiss-Prot protein existence level 1. Extracellular Nef protein targets CD4(+) T-lymphocytes for apoptosis by interacting with CXCR4 surface receptors. From Human immunodeficiency virus type 1 group M subtype D (isolate Z2/CDC-Z34) (HIV-1).
   7202..7435    +  LTR            3' LTR (ΔU3): self-inactivating 3' long terminal repeat (LTR) from HIV-1
   7507..7628    +  polyA_signal   SV40 poly(A) signal: SV40 polyadenylation signal
   7647..7668    +  rep_origin     SV40 ori (fragment): SV40 origin of replication
   7668..73      +  rep_origin     SV40 ori (across the origin): SV40 origin of replication
