[The description below was written by a language model from this plasmid's Addgene catalogue record and pLannotate feature annotations shown in this document.]
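Description:
SFFV-LHX6-Brd 104 is a lentiviral transfer plasmid built on the SFFV-MCS backbone for constitutive expression of the human transcription factor LHX6 in mammalian cells. In bacteria it is maintained as a high-copy plasmid through a ColE1/pUC-type origin and selected with ampicillin via the β-lactamase gene. An f1 origin, lac regulatory remnants and T3/T7 promoters are carried over from the pBluescript-like cloning backbone. The viral portion has a third-generation, self-inactivating layout. An RSV promoter fused to a truncated HIV-1 5' LTR drives Tat-independent production of the genomic RNA in packaging cells. It is followed by the Ψ packaging signal with a short gag fragment, the Rev response element for nuclear export of the unspliced genome, and the cPPT/CTS, which aids nuclear import and transduction. A ΔU3 3' LTR inactivates LTR-driven transcription after integration, and an SV40 polyadenylation signal and origin lie downstream of it.

The payload sits between the cPPT and the 3' LTR. The spleen focus-forming virus LTR promoter, which is strong in haematopoietic and many other cell types, drives the LHX6 coding sequence of about 1.1 kb, inserted by restriction cloning into the multiple cloning site. A WPRE downstream enhances transcript stability and expression. According to the depositor, a unique barcode was cloned at an XbaI site after the WPRE, giving the order SFFV–TF–WPRE–barcode. The barcode itself is not annotated in the feature table. Because it lies within the expressed transcript, it should allow this factor to be identified from sequencing data when many such vectors are pooled. No fluorescent reporter or mammalian selection marker is annotated. The plasmid belongs to a barcoded transcription factor library made for combinatorial screening of factors in immune cell reprogramming.
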