Addgene plasmid #219074: SFFV-LHX6-Brd 104
Purpose: Transcription factor LHX6 with a specific barcode assigned.
Depositing lab: Filipe Pereira. Depositing organization: Center for Neuroscience and Cell Biology, University of Coimbra. Publication: A combinatorial transcription factor screening platform for immune cell reprogramming. Kurochkin I, Altman AR, Caiado I, Pertiga-Cabral D, Halitzki E, Minaeva M, Zimmermannova O, Henriques-Oliveira L, Klein D, Nair M, Oliveira D, Cajal LR, Knittel R, Feick C, Ringner M, Martin M, Cirovic B, Pires CF, Rosa FF, Sitnicka E, Theis FJ, Pereira CF. Cell Syst. 2026 Jan 21;17(1):101457. doi: 10.1016/j.cels.2025.101457. Epub 2026 Jan 14. PubMed 41539305.
Backbone
  Vector backbone: SFFV-MCS
  Backbone size w/o insert (bp): 6638
  Vector type: Lentiviral
Growth in bacteria
  Bacterial resistance: Ampicillin, 100 μg/mL
  Growth temperature: 37°C
  Growth strain: NEB Stable
  Copy number: High Copy
Gene/Insert
  Gene/Insert name: LHX6
  Species: H. sapiens (human)
  Insert size (bp): 1092
  Entrez Gene: LHX6 (a.k.a. LHX6.1)
  Promoter: The spleen focus-forming virus (SFFV) promoter
  Cloning method: Restriction Enzyme; 5′ cloning site Bsp119I (not destroyed); 3′ cloning site BstHI (not destroyed)
Terms and licenses: Academic/Nonprofit Terms; Industry Terms: Not Available to Industry
Depositor comments: Barcode sequence cloned into XbaI restriction site. Design of plasmid is as follows: SFFV-[TF sequence]-WPRE-[Barcode sequence].
How to cite: SFFV-LHX6-Brd 104 was a gift from Filipe Pereira (Addgene plasmid # 219074 ; http://n2t.net/addgene:219074 ; RRID:Addgene_219074)
