>Addgene plasmid #219074 | SFFV-LHX6-Brd 104 | depositor partial sequence | sequence record 427702 | TF ORF
ATGGCCCAGCCAGGGTCCGGCTGCAAAGCGACCACCCGCTGTCTTGAAGGGACCGCGCCGCCCGCCATGG
CTCAGTCTGACGCCGAGGCCCTGGCAGGAGCTCTGGACAAGGACGAGGGTCAGGCCTCCCCATGTACGCC
CAGCACGCCATCTGTCTGCTCACCGCCCTCTGCCGCCTCCTCCGTGCCGTCTGCAGGCAAGAACATCTGC
TCCAGCTGCGGCCTCGAGATCCTGGACCGATATCTGCTCAAGGTCAACAACCTCATCTGGCACGTGCGGT
GCCTCGAGTGCTCCGTGTGTCGCACGTCGCTGAGGCAGCAGAACAGCTGCTACATCAAGAACAAGGAGAT
CTTCTGCAAGATGGACTACTTCAGCCGATTCGGGACCAAGTGTGCCCGGTGCGGCCGACAGATCTACGCC
AGCGACTGGGTGCGGAGAGCTCGCGGCAACGCCTACCACCTGGCCTGCTTCGCCTGCTTCTCGTGCAAGC
GCCAGCTGTCCACTGGTGAGGAGTTCGGCCTGGTCGAGGAGAAGGTGCTCTGCCGCATCCACTACGACAC
CATGATTGAGAACCTCAAGAGGGCCGCCGAGAACGGGAACGGCCTCACGTTGGAGGGGGCAGTGCCCTCG
GAACAGGACAGTCAACCCAAGCCGGCCAAGCGCGCGCGGACGTCCTTCACCGCGGAACAGCTGCAGGTTA
TGCAGGCGCAGTTCGCGCAGGACAACAACCCCGACGCTCAGACGCTGCAGAAGCTGGCGGACATGACGGG
CCTCAGCCGGAGAGTCATCCAGGTGTGGTTTCAAAACTGCCGGGCGCGTCATAAAAAGCACACGCCGCAA
CACCCAGTGCCGCCCTCGGGGGCGCCCCCGTCCCGCCTTCCCTCCGCCCTGTCCGACGACATCCACTACA
CCCCGTTCAGCAGCCCCGAGCGGGCGCGCATGGTCACCCTGCACGGCTACATTGAGAGTCAGGTACAGTG
CGGGCAGGTGCACTGCCGGCTGCCTTACACCGCACCCCCCGTCCACCTCAAAGCCGATATGGATGGGCCG
CTCTCCAACCGGGGTGAGAAGGTCATCCTTTTTCAGTACTAA
