>Addgene plasmid #219074 | SFFV-LHX6-Brd 104 | depositor partial sequence | sequence record 427703 | Barcode sequence
TGTACAGGCATATTAGCGCT
